LOCUS       Exported 4732 bp ds-DNA circular SYN 12-MAY-2021
DEFINITION  Yeast tagging vector to create gene fusion with yeast optimized
            photoconvertible mOrange with SpHis5 selection.
ACCESSION   .
VERSION     .
KEYWORDS    pFA6a-link-yoPSmOrange-SpHis5
SOURCE      synthetic DNA construct
  ORGANISM  synthetic DNA construct
REFERENCE   1 (bases 1 to 4732)
  AUTHORS   Lee S, Lim WA, Thorn KS
  TITLE     Improved Blue, Green, and Red Fluorescent Protein Tagging Vectors
            for S. cerevisiae.
  JOURNAL   PLoS One. 2013 Jul 2;8(7):e67902. doi: 10.1371/journal.pone.0067902.
            Print 2013.
  PUBMED    23844123
REFERENCE   2 (bases 1 to 4732)
  AUTHORS   .
  TITLE     Direct Submission
  JOURNAL   Exported May 12, 2021 from SnapGene Server 1.1.58
            http://www.snapgene.com
FEATURES             Location/Qualifiers
     source          1..4732
                     /organism="synthetic DNA construct"
                     /mol_type="other DNA"
     terminator      18..205
                     /gene="S. cerevisiae ADH1"
                     /label=ADH1 terminator
                     /note="transcription terminator for the S. cerevisiae
                     alcohol dehydrogenase 1 (ADH1) gene"
     primer_bind     complement(73..97)
                     /label=pHybLex-R
                     /note="ADH terminator, reverse primer"
     gene            280..1480
                     /label=HIS3MX6
                     /note="yeast selectable marker encoding the S. pombe his5
                     gene, which corresponds to S. cerevisiae HIS3"
     promoter        280..623
                     /label=TEF promoter
                     /note="Ashbya gossypii TEF promoter"
     CDS             624..1277
                     /codon_start=1
                     /gene="Schizosaccharomyces pombe his5"
                     /product="imidazoleglycerol-phosphate dehydratase, required
                     for histidine biosynthesis"
                     /label=S. pombe his5
                     /note="yeast auxotrophic marker; corresponds to S.
                     cerevisiae HIS3"
                     /translation="MGRRAFVERNTNETKISVAIALDKAPLPEESNFIDELITSKHANQ
                     KGEQVIQVDTGIGFLDHMYHALAKHAGWSLRLYSRGDLIIDDHHTAEDTAIALGIAFKQ
                     AMGNFAGVKRFGHAYCPLDEALSRSVVDLSGRPYAVIDLGLKREKVGELSCEMIPHLLY
                     SFSVAAGITLHVTCLYGSNDHHRAESAFKSLAVAMRAATSLTGSSEVPSTKGVL"
     terminator      1283..1480
                     /label=TEF terminator
                     /note="Ashbya gossypii TEF terminator"
     primer_bind     complement(1584..1603)
                     /label=T7
                     /note="T7 promoter, forward primer"
     promoter        complement(1585..1603)
                     /label=T7 promoter
                     /note="promoter for bacteriophage T7 RNA polymerase"
     primer_bind     complement(1690..1707)
                     /label=L4440
                     /note="L4440 vector, forward primer"
     rep_origin      complement(1861..2449)
                     /direction=LEFT
                     /label=ori
                     /note="high-copy-number ColE1/pMB1/pBR322/pUC origin of
                     replication"
     primer_bind     complement(1941..1960)
                     /label=pBR322ori-F
                     /note="pBR322 origin, forward primer"
     CDS             complement(2620..3480)
                     /codon_start=1
                     /gene="bla"
                     /product="beta-lactamase"
                     /label=AmpR
                     /note="confers resistance to ampicillin, carbenicillin, and
                     related antibiotics"
                     /translation="MSIQHFRVALIPFFAAFCLPVFAHPETLVKVKDAEDQLGARVGYI
                     ELDLNSGKILESFRPEERFPMMSTFKVLLCGAVLSRIDAGQEQLGRRIHYSQNDLVEYS
                     PVTEKHLTDGMTVRELCSAAITMSDNTAANLLLTTIGGPKELTAFLHNMGDHVTRLDRW
                     EPELNEAIPNDERDTTMPVAMATTLRKLLTGELLTLASRQQLIDWMEADKVAGPLLRSA
                     LPAGWFIADKSGAGERGSRGIIAALGPDGKPSRIVVIYTTGSQATMDERNRQIAEIGAS
                     LIKHW"
     primer_bind     3243..3262
                     /label=Amp-R
                     /note="Ampicillin resistance gene, reverse primer"
     promoter        complement(3481..3585)
                     /gene="bla"
                     /label=AmpR promoter
     primer_bind     3653..3671
                     /label=pBRforEco
                     /note="pBR322 vectors, upsteam of EcoRI site, forward
                     primer"
     primer_bind     complement(3709..3731)
                     /label=pGEX 3'
                     /note="pGEX vectors, reverse primer"
     primer_bind     3831..3850
                     /label=pRS-marker
                     /note="pRS vectors, use to sequence yeast selectable
                     marker"
     promoter        3931..3949
                     /label=SP6 promoter
                     /note="promoter for bacteriophage SP6 RNA polymerase"
     primer_bind     3931..3948
                     /label=SP6
                     /note="SP6 promoter, forward primer"
ORIGIN
        1 gcgccacttc taaataagcg aatttcttat gatttatgat ttttattatt aaataagtta
       61 taaaaaaaat aagtgtatac aaattttaaa gtgactctta ggttttaaaa cgaaaattct
      121 tattcttgag taactctttc ctgtaggtca ggttgctttc tcaggtatag tatgaggtcg
      181 ctcttattga ccacacctct accggcagat ccgctaggga taacagggta atatagatct
      241 gtttagcttg cctcgtcccc gccgggtcac ccggccagcg acatggaggc ccagaatacc
      301 ctccttgaca gtcttgacgt gcgcagctca ggggcatgat gtgactgtcg cccgtacatt
      361 tagcccatac atccccatgt ataatcattt gcatccatac attttgatgg ccgcacggcg
      421 cgaagcaaaa attacggctc ctcgctgcag acctgcgagc agggaaacgc tcccctcaca
      481 gacgcgttga attgtcccca cgccgcgccc ctgtagagaa atataaaagg ttaggatttg
      541 ccactgaggt tcttctttca tatacttcct tttaaaatct tgctaggata cagttctcac
      601 atcacatccg aacataaaca accatgggta ggagggcttt tgtagaaaga aatacgaacg
      661 aaacgaaaat cagcgttgcc atcgctttgg acaaagctcc cttacctgaa gagtcgaatt
      721 ttattgatga acttataact tccaagcatg caaaccaaaa gggagaacaa gtaatccaag
      781 tagacacggg aattggattc ttggatcaca tgtatcatgc actggctaaa catgcaggct
      841 ggagcttacg actttactca agaggtgatt taatcatcga tgatcatcac actgcagaag
      901 atactgctat tgcacttggt attgcattca agcaggctat gggtaacttt gccggcgtta
      961 aaagatttgg acatgcttat tgtccacttg acgaagctct ttctagaagc gtagttgact
     1021 tgtcgggacg gccctatgct gttatcgatt tgggattaaa gcgtgaaaag gttggggaat
     1081 tgtcctgtga aatgatccct cacttactat attccttttc ggtagcagct ggaattactt
     1141 tgcatgttac ctgcttatat ggtagtaatg accatcatcg tgctgaaagc gcttttaaat
     1201 ctctggctgt tgccatgcgc gcggctacta gtcttactgg aagttctgaa gtcccaagca
     1261 cgaagggagt gttgtaaaga gtactgacaa taaaaagatt cttgttttca agaacttgtc
     1321 atttgtatag tttttttata ttgtagttgt tctattttaa tcaaatgtta gcgtgattta
     1381 tatttttttt cgcctcgaca tcatctgccc agatgcgaag ttaagtgcgc agaaagtaat
     1441 atcatgcgtc aatcgtatgt gaatgctggt cgctatactg ctgtcgattc gatactaacg
     1501 ccgccatcca gtttaaacga gctcgaattc atcgatgata tcagatccac tagtggccta
     1561 tgcggccgcg gatctgccgg tctccctata gtgagtcgta ttaatttcga taagccaggt
     1621 taacctgcat taatgaatcg gccaacgcgc ggggagaggc ggtttgcgta ttgggcgctc
     1681 ttccgcttcc tcgctcactg actcgctgcg ctcggtcgtt cggctgcggc gagcggtatc
     1741 agctcactca aaggcggtaa tacggttatc cacagaatca ggggataacg caggaaagaa
     1801 catgtgagca aaaggccagc aaaaggccag gaaccgtaaa aaggccgcgt tgctggcgtt
     1861 tttccatagg ctccgccccc ctgacgagca tcacaaaaat cgacgctcaa gtcagaggtg
     1921 gcgaaacccg acaggactat aaagatacca ggcgtttccc cctggaagct ccctcgtgcg
     1981 ctctcctgtt ccgaccctgc cgcttaccgg atacctgtcc gcctttctcc cttcgggaag
     2041 cgtggcgctt tctcaatgct cacgctgtag gtatctcagt tcggtgtagg tcgttcgctc
     2101 caagctgggc tgtgtgcacg aaccccccgt tcagcccgac cgctgcgcct tatccggtaa
     2161 ctatcgtctt gagtccaacc cggtaagaca cgacttatcg ccactggcag cagccactgg
     2221 taacaggatt agcagagcga ggtatgtagg cggtgctaca gagttcttga agtggtggcc
     2281 taactacggc tacactagaa ggacagtatt tggtatctgc gctctgctga agccagttac
     2341 cttcggaaaa agagttggta gctcttgatc cggcaaacaa accaccgctg gtagcggtgg
     2401 tttttttgtt tgcaagcagc agattacgcg cagaaaaaaa ggatctcaag aagatccttt
     2461 gatcttttct acggggtctg acgctcagtg gaacgaaaac tcacgttaag ggattttggt
     2521 catgagatta tcaaaaagga tcttcaccta gatcctttta aattaaaaat gaagttttaa
     2581 atcaatctaa agtatatatg agtaaacttg gtctgacagt taccaatgct taatcagtga
     2641 ggcacctatc tcagcgatct gtctatttcg ttcatccata gttgcctgac tccccgtcgt
     2701 gtagataact acgatacggg agggcttacc atctggcccc agtgctgcaa tgataccgcg
     2761 agacccacgc tcaccggctc cagatttatc agcaataaac cagccagccg gaagggccga
     2821 gcgcagaagt ggtcctgcaa ctttatccgc ctccatccag tctattaatt gttgccggga
     2881 agctagagta agtagttcgc cagttaatag tttgcgcaac gttgttgcca ttgctacagg
     2941 catcgtggtg tcacgctcgt cgtttggtat ggcttcattc agctccggtt cccaacgatc
     3001 aaggcgagtt acatgatccc ccatgttgtg caaaaaagcg gttagctcct tcggtcctcc
     3061 gatcgttgtc agaagtaagt tggccgcagt gttatcactc atggttatgg cagcactgca
     3121 taattctctt actgtcatgc catccgtaag atgcttttct gtgactggtg agtactcaac
     3181 caagtcattc tgagaatagt gtatgcggcg accgagttgc tcttgcccgg cgtcaatacg
     3241 ggataatacc gcgccacata gcagaacttt aaaagtgctc atcattggaa aacgttcttc
     3301 ggggcgaaaa ctctcaagga tcttaccgct gttgagatcc agttcgatgt aacccactcg
     3361 tgcacccaac tgatcttcag catcttttac tttcaccagc gtttctgggt gagcaaaaac
     3421 aggaaggcaa aatgccgcaa aaaagggaat aagggcgaca cggaaatgtt gaatactcat
     3481 actcttcctt tttcaatatt attgaagcat ttatcagggt tattgtctca tgagcggata
     3541 catatttgaa tgtatttaga aaaataaaca aataggggtt ccgcgcacat ttccccgaaa
     3601 agtgccacct gacgtctaag aaaccattat tatcatgaca ttaacctata aaaataggcg
     3661 tatcacgagg ccctttcgtc tcgcgcgttt cggtgatgac ggtgaaaacc tctgacacat
     3721 gcagctcccg gagacggtca cagcttgtct gtaagcggat gccgggagca gacaagcccg
     3781 tcagggcgcg tcagcgggtg ttggcgggtg tcggggctgg cttaactatg cggcatcaga
     3841 gcagattgta ctgagagtgc accatatgga catattgtcg ttagaacgcg gctacaatta
     3901 atacataacc ttatgtatca tacacatacg atttaggtga cactatagaa cgcggccgcc
     3961 agctgaagct tcgtacgctg caggtcgacg gatcggtgac ggtgctggtt taattaacat
     4021 ggtgtctaaa ggtgaggaaa acaacatggc aatcattaag gaattcatga gattcaaagt
     4081 cagaatggaa gggacagtta atggccacga gtttgaaatc gaaggcgaag gtgaaggtcg
     4141 tccatacgag ggttttcaaa cagctaagtt aaaagtgacg aaaggaggac cactaccatt
     4201 cgcttgggat attctcagtc cattgtttac ttatgggtca aaagcttacg ttaaacatcc
     4261 tgccgacatc cctgactact ttaagttgtc cttcccagaa gggtttaagt gggaaagagt
     4321 tatgaattat gaggacggag gtgttgtaac tgtcacccaa gactcttctc ttcaagatgg
     4381 tgaattcatc tacaaagtta agatgagagg cacaaatttt ccaagcgatg gcccagttat
     4441 gcagaaaaag acaatgggct gggaggcatc ctcagagagg atgtaccctg aagatggagc
     4501 gttaaaggga gagatacgaa tgagactgaa gttaaaggat ggaggtcatt acactagtga
     4561 agtaaaaact acttataaag ctaaaaagtc tgtacaactt cctggcgcat atattgtggg
     4621 tattaaacta gatataacat cacacaatga agattacacc atcgtcgaac aatacgaaag
     4681 agccgaaggt agacattcta caggtggtat ggatgaattg tacaaataag gc
//
