[The description below was written by a language model from this plasmid's Addgene catalogue record and the feature table of its GenBank file.]
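Description:
pFA6a-link-yoPSmOrange-SpHis5 is a 4,732 bp yeast tagging plasmid built on the pFA6a backbone. It serves as a template for creating gene fusions to a fluorescent protein in Saccharomyces cerevisiae rather than as an autonomously replicating expression vector: the feature table shows no yeast origin or centromere. In E. coli it is maintained through a high-copy ColE1/pUC-type origin and selected with ampicillin via the bla (AmpR) gene and its promoter. SP6 and T7 phage promoters flank the cassette region, a carry-over from the parental cloning vector, and several standard sequencing primer sites are annotated.

The payload is yoPSmOrange, a synthetic, yeast codon-optimized version of the photoconvertible orange fluorescent protein PSmOrange. As the name indicates, it is preceded by a linker so that it can be joined in frame to a protein of interest. The fluorescent protein coding sequence itself is not annotated in the feature table. By position it most likely occupies the unannotated stretch between the SP6 promoter and the ADH1 terminator, across the origin of the circular map. No promoter for the tag is recorded, which fits a design in which the fusion is expressed from the tagged gene's own promoter, with the S. cerevisiae ADH1 terminator ending the transcript. Downstream lies the HIS3MX6 marker, in which the Schizosaccharomyces pombe his5 gene sits between the Ashbya gossypii TEF promoter and terminator. This gene complements S. cerevisiae his3 auxotrophy, and its heterologous sequence limits recombination with the native HIS3 locus.

Cassettes of this family are typically PCR-amplified with primers carrying homology to a target locus and integrated by homologous recombination. This gives chromosomal C-terminal fusions for live-cell imaging and photoconversion experiments.
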