Addgene plasmid #44856: pFA6a-link-yoPSmOrange-SpHis5
Purpose: Yeast tagging vector to create gene fusion with yeast optimized photoconvertible mOrange with SpHis5 selection
Depositing lab: Wendell Lim & Kurt Thorn. Depositing organization: University of California, San Francisco (UCSF). Publication: Improved Blue, Green, and Red Fluorescent Protein Tagging Vectors for S. cerevisiae. Lee S, Lim WA, Thorn KS. PLoS One. 2013 Jul 2;8(7):e67902. doi: 10.1371/journal.pone.0067902. Print 2013. PubMed 23844123.
Backbone
  Vector backbone: pFA6a
  Vector type: Yeast Expression
  Selectable markers: HIS3
Growth in bacteria
  Bacterial resistance: Ampicillin, 100 μg/mL
  Growth temperature: 37°C
  Growth strain: DH5alpha
  Copy number: Unknown
Gene/Insert
  Gene/Insert name: yoPSmOrange (alt name: Yeast Optimized PSmOrange)
  Species: Synthetic
Terms and licenses: Academic/Nonprofit Terms; Industry Terms: Not Available to Industry
Depositor comments: This vector is derived from the sequences published in “Optimized cassettes for fluorescent protein tagging in Saccharomyces cerevisiae.” Sheff MA, Thorn KS. Yeast. 2004 Jun;21(8):661-70. These plasmids were generated with funding from an NIGMS Systems Biology Center grant, number P50 GM081879. Please acknowledge this grant if you use these plasmids.
How to cite: pFA6a-link-yoPSmOrange-SpHis5 was a gift from Wendell Lim & Kurt Thorn (Addgene plasmid # 44856 ; http://n2t.net/addgene:44856 ; RRID:Addgene_44856)
