>Addgene plasmid #44856 | pFA6a-link-yoPSmOrange-SpHis5 | addgene partial sequence | sequence record 63868 | Sp6 5'-ATTTAGGTGACACTATAG-3'
GATCGGTGACGGTGCTGGTTTAATTAACATGGTGTCTAAAGGTGAGGAAAACAACATGGCAATCATTAAG
GAATTCATGAGATTCAAAGTCAGAATGGAAGGGACAGTTAATGGCCACGAGTTTGAAATCGAAGGCGAAG
GTGAAGGTCGTCCATACGAGGGTTTTCAAACAGCTAAGTTAAAAGTGACGAAAGGAGGACCACTACCATT
CGCTTGGGATATTCTCAGTCCATTGTTTACTTATGGGTCAAAAGCTTACGTTAAACATCCTGCCGACATC
CCTGACTACTTTAAGTTGTCCTTCCCAGAAGGGTTTAAGTGGGAAAGAGTTATGAATTATGAGGACGGAG
GTGTTGTAACTGTCACCCAAGACTCTTCTCTTCAAGATGGTGAATTCATCTACAAAGTTAAGATGAGAGG
CACAAATTTTCCAAGCGATGGCCCAGTTATGCAGAAAAAGACAATGGGCTGGGAGGCATCCTCAGAGAGG
ATGTACCCTGAAGATGGAGCGTTAAAGGGAGAGATACGAATGAGACTGAAGTTAAAGGATGGAGGTCATT
ACACTAGTGAAGTAAAAACTACTTATAAAGCTAAAAAGTCTGTACAACTTCCTGGCGCATATATTGTGGG
TATTAAACTAGATATAACATCACACAATGAAGATTACACCATCGTCGAACAATACGAAAGAGCCGAAGGT
AGACATTCTACAGGTGGTATGGATGAATTGTACAAATAAGGCGCGCCACTTCTAAATAAGCGAATTTCTT
ATGATTTATGATTTTTATTATTAAATAAGTTATAAAAAA
