>Addgene plasmid #44856 | pFA6a-link-yoPSmOrange-SpHis5 | addgene partial sequence | sequence record 63964 | T7 5'-TAATACGACTCACTATAGGG-3'
GGATCTGATATCATCGATGAATTCGAGCTCGTTTAAACTGGATGGCGGCGTTAGTATCGAATCGACAGCA
GTATAGCGACCAGCATTCACATACGATTGACGCATGATATTACTTTCTGCGCACTTAACTTCGCATCTGG
GCAGATGATGTCGAGGCGAAAAAAAATATAAATCACGCTAACATTTGATTAAAATAGAACAACTACAATA
TAAAAAAACTATACAAATGACAAGTTCTTGAAAACAAGAATCTTTTTATTGTCAGTACTCTTTACAACAC
TCCCTTCGTGCTTGGGACTTCAGAACTTCCAGTAAGACTAGTAGCCGCGCGCATGGCAACAGCCAGAGAT
TTAAAAGCGCTTTCAGCACGATGATGGTCATTACTACCATATAAGCAGGTAACATGCAAAGTAATTCCAG
CTGCTACCGAAAAGGAATATAGTAAGTGAGGGATCATTTCACAGGACAATTCCCCAACCTTTTCACGCTT
TAATCCCAAATCGATAACAGCATAGGGCCGTCCCGACAAGTCAACTACGCTTCTAGAAAGAGCTTCGTCA
AGTGGACAATAAGCATGTCCAAATCTTTTAACGCCGGCAAAGTTACTCATAGCCTGCTTGAATGCAATAC
CAAGTGCAATAGCAGTATCTTCTGCAGTGTGATGATCATCGATGATTAAATCACCTCTTGAGTAAAGTCG
TAAGCTCCAGCCTGCATGTTTAGCCAGTGCATGATACATGTGATCCAAGAATCCAATTCCCGTGTCTACT
TGGATTACTTGTTCTCCCTTTTGGTTTGTATGCTTGGAA
